>Addgene plasmid #34532 | KHBD00426 | depositor partial sequence | sequence record 41099 | KHBD00426 sequence 852 bps
ATGATGATTTTGCGCTCGTGGGATCGCGTTAAACCTCGTTCCATTTCGGATTTCGCATGTTTCCTCCTGG
TGGCTGTCTTTGTGCCCGTGACATACATCTTCCATGTGACCATTGTTATGCCGGAACTGTTTGCCATCGG
AGGGATTTGGTACACGTTATTATGGTTGGCCAGCCTGTTCCTCATCTTCAACATCACATCCAACATGCTG
GCCTGCATGCTTGTGGACACTAGTATCCGCAAGGAGCTGCTGAAGCCACCGTTGGATGCGGCGCAGCTGG
CACGGTGGCACTCTTGCCAGGATTGTCAGACATTGGTGCCACCTCGATCCTGGCACTGCGAAGTGTGCAA
CGTGTGCGTGCTGAAGCGGGACCACCACTGTCGGTTCACTTGCTGCTGCATCGGGCATCACAACTACAGG
TACTTCTTCTACTACCTGGTTTACATGATCATCGGATCCTTGGCGGCCGCCATCATGGAGAGCATCTATC
TGTGGCATCTCCATCTGGACATCTACTGGCGCTGGTCTACGCTGTTCACCATATTTGCTCCCGTGGTTAG
CCTGATGCTGTCTCCAAGCTGGGAGTCCTTCTACTTGGTCATATATGATCTCACCCTTCTGGGCTTCGCC
ATATCATCCTTGCTCCTTGTCTTCCACTGGTCGATATTCAAGAGCGGTTCGGTGACACGAGAGCGCGGCA
CAAGAAAGTACGATCGCGGTTTGCGGGGTAACCTGGAGATGGTTCTGGGCAAGAGAATGCATCTCACCTG
GCTGTCGCCGTTTCTACGCAGCGATCTGCCACACGACGGAATGAACTGGGAACCCATAGCCGCCTTTTCT
CCAAAGGAGGAA
