>Addgene plasmid #34532 | KHBD00426 | addgene partial sequence | sequence record 42311 | M13-Rev 5'-CAGGAAACAGCTATGACC-3'
AATGATTTTATTTTGACTGATAGTGACCTGTTCGTTGCAACAAATTGATAAGCAATGCTTTCTTATAATG
CCAACTTTGTACAAGAAAGTTGGCAATTCCTCCTTTGGAGAAAAGGCGGCTATGGGTTCCCAGTTCATTC
CGTCGTGTGGCAGATCGCTGCGTAGAAACGGCGACAGCCAGGTGAGATGCATTCTCTTGCCCAGAACCAT
CTCCAGGTTACCCCGCAAACCGCGATCGTACTTTCTTGTGCCGCGCTCTCGTGTCACCGAACCGCTCTTG
AATATCGACCAGTGGAAGACAAGGAGCAAGGATGATATGGCGAAGCCCAGAAGGGTGAGATCATATATGA
CCAAGTAGAAGGACTCCCAGCTTGGAGACAGCATCAGGCTAACCACGGGAGCAAATATGGTGAACAGCGT
AGACCAGCGCCAGTAGATGTCCAGATGGAGATGCCACAGATAGATGCTCTCCATGATGGCGGCCGCCAAG
GATCCGATGATCATGTAAACCAGGTAGTAGAAGAAGTACCTGTAGTTGTGATGCCCGATGCAGCAGCAAG
TGAACCGACAGTGGTGGTCCCGCTTCAGCACGCACACGTTGCACACTTCGCAGTGCCAGGATCGAGGTGG
CACCAATGTCTGACAATCCTGGCAAGAGTGCCACCGTGCCAGCTGCGCCGCATCCAACGGTGGCTTCAGC
AGCTCCTTGCGGATACTAGTGTCCACAAGCATGCAGGCCAGCATGTTGGATGTGATGTTGAAGATGAGGA
