[The description below was written by a language model from this plasmid's Addgene catalogue record.]
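Description:
KHBD00426 is a Gateway clone built on the Invitrogen pDONR221 backbone (about 2.5 kb without insert) that carries the open reading frame of the Drosophila melanogaster gene CG4676 (FBgn0033815), an insert of 852 bp. It is catalogued as a Gateway donor vector, but because the ORF was introduced by Gateway cloning, the plasmid functions in practice as an entry clone. In such clones the insert is normally flanked by attL recombination sites, although no feature table is provided to confirm the exact sites. The plasmid is maintained at high copy in standard E. coli strains such as DH5alpha and is selected with kanamycin. M13 forward and reverse priming sites in the backbone flank the insert and are used to verify it by sequencing.

The construct has no recorded promoter, tag or reporter for the insert, which is consistent with its role as a shuttle rather than an expression plasmid. The ORF is meant to be moved by LR recombination into destination vectors that supply those elements. The depositor notes that ORFs in this collection were cloned open-ended, without a stop codon, so the CG4676 coding sequence can be read through into a downstream partner to make C-terminal fusions as well as N-terminal ones. The clone belongs to a Drosophila ORF collection associated with a study on automated protein-DNA interaction screening of fly regulatory elements, which suggests the ORFs were intended for transfer into vectors suited to such assays. The record does not describe the function of the CG4676 protein itself.
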