Addgene plasmid #34532: KHBD00426
Depositing lab: Bart Deplancke. Depositing organization: Swiss Federal Institute of Technology (EPFL). Publication: Automated protein-DNA interaction screening of Drosophila regulatory elements. Korneel Hens, Jean-Daniel Feuz, Alina Isakova, Antonina Lagovitina, Andreas Massouras, Julien Bryois, Patrick Callaerts, Susan E. Celniker, Bart Deplancke. Nat Methods. 2011 Oct 30;8(12):1065-70. 10.1038/nmeth.1763 PubMed 22037703.
Backbone
  Vector backbone: pDONR221
  Backbone manufacturer: Invitrogen
  Backbone size w/o insert (bp): 2536
  Vector type: Gateway Donor Vector
Growth in bacteria
  Bacterial resistance: Kanamycin, 50 μg/mL
  Growth temperature: 37°C
  Growth strain: DH5alpha
  Copy number: High Copy
Gene/Insert
  Gene/Insert name: CG4676 (alt names: FBgn0033815; CG4676)
  Species: D. melanogaster (fly)
  Insert size (bp): 852
  Entrez Gene: CG4676 (a.k.a. Dmel_CG4676, Dmel\CG4676)
  Cloning method: Gateway Cloning
  Sequencing primers: 5′ M13F; 3′ M13R
Terms and licenses: Academic/Nonprofit Terms; Industry Terms: Not Available to Industry
Depositor comments: Please note that the ORFs in this collection were cloned open-ended (without a stop codon).
How to cite: KHBD00426 was a gift from Bart Deplancke (Addgene plasmid # 34532 ; http://n2t.net/addgene:34532 ; RRID:Addgene_34532)
